>Addgene plasmid #68937 | I48 ELP | depositor full sequence | sequence record 121269 | I48 ELP inside PET25b+ backbone
TGGCGAATGGG
[124 nt withheld, positions 12-135]
C
[91 nt withheld, positions 137-227]
A
[49 nt withheld, positions 229-277]
CCTTTGACGTTGGAGTCCACGTTCTTT
[37 nt withheld, positions 305-341]
ACCCTATCTCGGTCTATTCTTTTGATTTATAAGGGATTTTGCCGATTTCGGCCTATTGGTTAAAAAATGA
GCTGATTTAACAAAAATTTAACGCGAATTTTAACAAAATATTAACGTTTACAATTTCAGGTGGCACTTTT
CGGGGAAATGTGCGCGGAACCCCTATTTGTTTATTTTTCTAAATACATTCAAATATGTATCCGCTCATGA
GACAATAACCCTGATAAATGCTTCAATAATATTGAAAAAGGAAGAGTATGAGTATTCAACATTTCCGTGT
CGCCCTTATTCCCTTTTTTGCGGCATTTTGCCTTCCTGTTTTTGCTCACCCAGAAACGCTGGTGAAAGTA
AAAGATGCTGAAGATCAGTTGGGTGCACGAGTGGGTTACATCGAACTGGATCTCAACAGCGGTAAGATCC
TTGAGAGTTTTCGCCCCGAAGAACGTTTTCCAATGATGAGCACTTTTAAAGTTCTGCTATGTGGCGCGGT
ATTATCCCGTATTGACGCCGGGCAAGAGCAACTCGGTCGCCGCATACACTATTCTCAGAATGACTTGGTT
GAGTACTCACCAGTCACAGAAAAGCATCTTACGGATGGCATGACAGTAAGAGAATTATGCAGTGCTGCCA
TAACCATGAGTGATAACACTGCGGCCAACTTACTTCTGACAACGATCGGAGGACCGAAGGAGCTAACCGC
TTTTTTGCACAACATGGGGGATCATGTAACTCGCCTTGATCGTTGGGAACCGGAGCTGAATGAAGCCATA
CCAAACGACGAGCGTGACACCACGATGCCTGCAGCAATGGCAACAACGTTGCGCAAACTATTAACTGGCG
AACTACTTACTCTAGCTTCCCGGCAACAATTAATAGACTGGATGGAGGCGGATAAAGTTGCAGGACCACT
TCTGCGCTCGGCCCTTCCGGCTGGCTGGTTTATTGCTGATAAATCTGGAGCCGGTGAGCGTGGGTCTCGC
GGTATCATTGCAGCACTGGGGCCAGATGGTAAGCCCTCCCGTATCGTAGTTATCTACACGACGGGGAGTC
AGGCAACTATGGATGAACGAAATAGACAGATCGCTGAGATAGGTGCCTCACTGATTAAGCATTGGTAACT
GTCAGACCAAGTTTACTCATATATACTTTAGATTGATTTAAAACTTCATTTTTAATTTAAAAGGATCTAG
GTGAAGATCCTTTTTGATAATCTCATGACCAAAATCCCTTAACGTGAGTTTTCGTTCCACTGAGCGTCAG
ACCCCGTAGAAAAGATCAAAGGATCTTCTTGAGATCCTTTTTTTCTGCGCGTAATCTGCTGCTTGCAAAC
AAAAAAACCACCGCTACCAGCGGTGGTTTGTTTGCCGGATCAAGAGCTACCAACTCTTTTTCCGAAGGTA
ACTGGCTTCAGCAGAGCGCAGATACCAAATACTGTCCTTCTAGTGTAGCCGTAGTTAGGCCACCACTTCA
AGAACTCTGTAGCACCGCCTACATACCTCGCTCTGCTAATCCTGTTACCAGTGGCTGCTGCCAGTGGCGA
TAAGTCGTGTCTTACCGGGTTGGACTCAAGACGATAGTTACCGGATAAGGCGCAGCGGTCGGGCTGAACG
GGGGGTTCGTGCACACAGCCCAGCTTGGAGCGAACGACCTACACCGAACTGAGATACCTACAGCGTGAGC
TATGAGAAAGCGCCACGCTTCCCGAAGGGAGAAAGGCGGACAGGTATCCGGTAAGCGGCAGGGTCGGAAC
AGGAGAGCGCACGAGGGAGCTTCCAGGGGGAAACGCCTGGTATCTTTATAGTCCTGTCGGGTTTCGCCAC
CTCTGACTTGAGCGTCGATTTTTGTGATGCTCGTCAGGGGGGCGGAGCCTATGGAAAAACGCCAGCAACG
CGGCCTTTTTACGGTTCCTGGCCTTTTGCTGGCCTTTTGCTCACATGTTCTTTCCTGCGTTATCCCCTGA
TTCTGTGGATAACCGTATTACCGCCTTTGAGTGAGCTGATACCGCTCGCCGCAGCCGAACGACCGAGCGC
AGCGAGTCAGTGAGCGAGGAAGCGGAAGAGCGCCTGATGCGGTATTTTCTCCTTACGCATCTGTGCGGTA
TTTCACACCGCATATATGGTGCACTCTCAGTACAATCTGCTCTGATGCCGCATAGTTAAGCCAGTATACA
CTCCGCTATCGCTACGTGACTGGGTCATGGCTGCGCCCCGACACCCGCCAACACCCGCTGACGCGCCCTG
ACGGGCTTGTCTGCTCCCGGCATCCGCTTACAGACAAGCTGTGACCGTCTCCGGGAGCTGCATGTGTCAG
AGGTTTTCACCGTCATCACCGAAACGCGCGAGGCAGCTGCGGTAAAGCTCATCAGCGTGGTCGTGAAGCG
ATTCACAGATGTCTGCCTGTTCATCCGCGTCCAGCTCGTTGAGTTTCTCCAGAAGCGTTAATGTCTGGCT
TCTGATAAAGCGGGCCATGTTAAGGGCGGTTTTTTCCTGTTTGGTCACTGATGCCTCCGTGTAAGGGGGA
TTTCTGTTCATGGGGGTAATGATACCGATGAAACGAGAGAGGATGCTCACGATACGGGTTACTGATGATG
AACATGCCCGGTTACTGGAACGTTGTGAGGGTAAACAACTGGCGGTATGGATGCGGCGGGACCAGAGAAA
AATCACTCAGGGTCAATGCCAGCGCTTCGTTAATACAGATGTAGGTGTTCCACAGGGTAGCCAGCAGCAT
CCTGCGATGCAGATCCGGAACATAATGGTGCAGGGCGCTGACTTCCGCGTTTCCAGACTTTACGAAACAC
GGAAACCGAAGACCATTCATGTTGTTGCTCAGGTCGCAGACGTTTTGCAGCAGCAGTCGCTTCACGTTCG
CTCGCGTATCGGTGATTCATTCTGCTAACCAGTAAGGCAACCCCGCCAGCCTAGCCGGGTCCTCAACGAC
AGGAGCACGATCATGCGCACCCGTGGGGCCGCCATGCCGGCGATAATGGCCTGCTTCTCGCCGAAACGTT
TGGTGGCGGGACCAGTGACGAAGGCTTGAGCGAGGGCGTGCAAGATTCCGAATACCGCAAGCGACAGGCC
GATCATCGTCGCGCTCCAGCGAAAGCGGTCCTCGCCGAAAATGACCCAGAGCGCTGCCGGCACCTGTCCT
ACGAGTTGCATGATAAAGAAGACAGTCATAAGTGCGGCGACGATAGTCATGCCCCGCGCCCACCGGAAGG
AGCTGACTGGGTTGAAGGCTCTCAAGGGCATCGGTCGAGATCCCGGTGCCTAATGAGTGAGCTAACTTAC
ATTAATTGCGTTGCGCTCACTGCCCGCTTTCCAGTCGGGAAACCTGTCGTGCCAGCTGCATTAATGAATC
GGCCAACGCGCGGGGAGAGGCGGTTTGCGTATTGGGCGCCAGGGTGGTTTTTCTTTTCACCAGTGAGACG
GGCAACAGCTGATTGCCCTTCACCGCCTGGCCCTGAGAGAGTTGCAGCAAGCGGTCCACGCTGGTTTGCC
CCAGCAGGCGAAAATCCTGTTTGATGGTGGTTAACGGCGGGATATAACATGAGCTGTCTTCGGTATCGTC
GTATCCCACTACCGAGATATCCGCACCAACGCGCAGCCCGGACTCGGTAATGGCGCGCATTGCGCCCAGC
GCCATCTGATCGTTGGCAACCAGCATCGCAGTGGGAACGATGCCCTCATTCAGCATTTGCATGGTTTGTT
GAAAACCGGACATGGCACTCCAGTCGCCTTCCCGTTCCGCTATCGGCTGAATTTGATTGCGAGTGAGATA
TTTATGCCAGCCAGCCAGACGCAGACGCGCCGAGACAGAACTTAATGGGCCCGCTAACAGCGCGATTTGC
TGGTGACCCAATGCGACCAGATGCTCCACGCCCAGTCGCGTACCGTCTTCATGGGAGAAAATAATACTGT
TGATGGGTGTCTGGTCAGAGACATCAAGAAATAACGCCGGAACATTAGTGCAGGCAGCTTCCACAGCAAT
GGCATCCTGGTCATCCAGCGGATAGTTAATGATCAGCCCACTGACGCGTTGCGCGAGAAGATTGTGCACC
GCCGCTTTACAGGCTTCGACGCCGCTTCGTTCTACCATCGACACCACCACGCTGGCACCCAGTTGATCGG
CGCGAGATTTAATCGCCGCGACAATTTGCGACGGCGCGTGCAGGGCCAGACTGGAGGTGGCAACGCCAAT
CAGCAACGACTGTTTGCCCGCCAGTTGTTGTGCCACGCGGTTGGGAATGTAATTCAGCTCCGCCATCGCC
GCTTCCACTTTTTCCCGCGTTTTCGCAGAAACGTGGCTGGCCTGGTTCACCACGCGGGAAACGGTCTGAT
AAGAGACACCGGCATACTCTGCGACATCGTATAACGTTACTGGTTTCACATTCACCACCCTGAATTGACT
CTCTTCCGGGCGCTATCATGCCATACCGCGAAAGGTTTTGCGCCATTCGATGGTGTCCGGGATCTCGACG
CTCTCCCTTATGCGACTCCTGCATTAGGAAGCAGCCCAGTAGTAGGTTGAGGCCGTTGAGCACCGCCGCC
GCAAGGAATGGTGCATGCAAGGAGATGGCGCCCAACAGTCCCCCGGCCACGGGGCCTGCCACCATACCCA
CGCCGAAACAAGCGCTCATGAGCCCGAAGTGGCGAGCCCGATCTTCCCCATCGGTGATGTCGGCGATATA
GGCGCCAGCAACCGCACCTGTGGCGCCGGTGATGCCGGCCACGATGCGTCCGGCGTAGAGGATCGAGATC
TCGATCCCGCGAAATTAATACGACTCACTATAGGGGAATTGTGAGCGGATAACAATTCCCCTCTAGAAAT
AATTTTGTTTAACTTTAAGAAGGAGGAGTACATATGGGTGTTCCTGGTATCGGTGTTCCGGGCATCGGTG
TACCTGGCATTGGTGTCCCAGGTATTGGCGTTCCAGGTATCGGCGTACCAGGTATTGGTGTTCCTGGTAT
CGGTGTTCCGGGCATCGGTGTACCTGGCATTGGTGTCCCAGGTATTGGCGTTCCAGGTATCGGCGTACCA
GGTATTGGTGTTCCTGGTATCGGTGTTCCGGGCATCGGTGTACCTGGCATTGGTGTCCCAGGTATTGGCG
TTCCAGGTATCGGCGTACCAGGTATTGGTGTTCCTGGTATCGGTGTTCCGGGCATCGGTGTACCTGGCAT
TGGTGTCCCAGGTATTGGCGTTCCAGGTATCGGCGTACCAGGTATTGGTGTTCCTGGTATCGGTGTTCCG
GGCATCGGTGTACCTGGCATTGGTGTCCCAGGTATTGGCGTTCCAGGTATCGGCGTACCAGGTATTGGTG
TTCCTGGTATCGGTGTTCCGGGCATCGGTGTACCTGGCATTGGTGTCCCAGGTATTGGCGTTCCAGGTAT
CGGCGTACCAGGTATTGGTGTTCCTGGTATCGGTGTTCCGGGCATCGGTGTACCTGGCATTGGTGTCCCA
GGTATTGGCGTTCCAGGTATCGGCGTACCAGGTATTGGTGTTCCTGGTATCGGTGTTCCGGGCATCGGTG
TACCTGGCATTGGTGTCCCAGGTATTGGCGTTCCAGGTATCGGCGTACCAGGTATTGGTTACTGATAATG
ATCTTCAGGATCCGAATTCGAGCTCCGTCGACAAGCTTGCGGCCGCACTCGAGATCAAACGGGCTAGCCA
GCCAGAACTCGCCCCGGAAGACCCCGAGGATGTCGAGCACCACCACCACCACCACTGAGATCCGGCTGCT
AACAAAGCCCGAAAGGAAGCTGAGTTGGCTGCTGCCACCGCTGAGCAATAACTAGCATAACCCCTTGGGG
CCTCTAAACGGGTCTTGAGGGGTTTTTTGCTGAAAGGAGGAACTATATCCGGAT
Features (pLannotate 1.2.2; 19 found; start..end, strand, type, name):
     12..467     +  rep_origin     f1 ori (sequence partly withheld): f1 bacteriophage origin of replication; arrow indicates direction of (+) strand synthesis
    494..598     +  promoter       AmpR promoter: bla
    599..1459    +  CDS            AmpR: β-lactamase; bla; confers resistance to ampicillin, carbenicillin, and related antibiotics
   1630..2218    +  rep_origin     ori: high-copy-number ColE1/pMB1/pBR322/pUC origin of replication
   2404..2546    -  misc_feature   bom: basis of mobility region from pBR322
   2648..2839    -  CDS            rop: Rop protein, which maintains plasmids at low copy number; rop
   2856..3236    +  CDS            YPB1_ECOLX: Protein predicted: Swiss-Prot protein existence level 4. From Escherichia coli.
   3308..3599    -  CDS            TcR (fragment): tetracycline efflux protein; tet; confers resistance to tetracycline
   3614..3635    -  protein_bind   CAP binding site: CAP binding activates transcription in the presence of cAMP. E. coli catabolite activator protein
   3648..4730    -  CDS            lacI: lac repressor; lacI; The lac repressor binds to the lac operator to inhibit transcription in E. coli. This inhibition can be relieved by adding lactose or isopropyl-β-D-thiogalactopyranoside (IPTG).
   4731..4808    -  promoter       lacI promoter: lacI
   4816..5095    -  CDS            TcR (fragment): tetracycline efflux protein; tet; confers resistance to tetracycline
   5117..5135    +  promoter       T7 promoter: promoter for bacteriophage T7 RNA polymerase
   5136..5160    +  protein_bind   lac operator: The lac repressor binds to the lac operator to inhibit transcription in E. coli. This inhibition can be relieved by adding lactose or isopropyl-β-D-thiogalactopyranoside (IPTG). lac repressor encoded by lacI
   5176..5196    +  RBS            RBS: efficient ribosome binding site from bacteriophage T7 gene 10 (Olins and Rangwala, 1989)
   6010..6042    +  CDS            HSV tag: HSV (herpes simplex virus) epitope tag
   6049..6066    +  CDS            9xHis (fragment): 9xHis affinity tag
   6076..6125    +  CDS            SET1 (fragment): solubility-enhancement tag derived from T7 phage gene 10B
   6133..6180    +  terminator     T7 terminator: transcription terminator for bacteriophage T7 RNA polymerase
