[The description below was written by a language model from this plasmid's Addgene catalogue record and pLannotate feature annotations shown in this document.]
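Description:
I48 ELP is a bacterial expression plasmid built on the Novagen pET25b(+) backbone, about 6.2 kb in total, that encodes a synthetic elastin-like polypeptide. The insert, roughly 750 bp and cloned between NdeI and BamHI sites that both remain intact, specifies G(VPGIG)48Y: 48 tandem copies of the VPGxG elastin pentapeptide motif with isoleucine as the guest residue. The plasmid is maintained in E. coli through a pBR322-type ColE1 origin accompanied by the bom region and the rop gene, which moderates copy number. Selection is by ampicillin via the β-lactamase gene. An f1 origin is also present and allows single-stranded DNA production. The short tetracycline-resistance fragments annotated around lacI are backbone remnants and not functional markers.

Expression follows the standard pET arrangement. A T7 promoter is followed directly by a lac operator and the phage T7 gene 10 ribosome binding site, and the plasmid-borne lacI gene supplies repressor. Transcription therefore needs a host that provides T7 RNA polymerase and is induced with IPTG, and a T7 terminator closes the unit. The ELP coding region itself is not called by the automated annotation, but it corresponds to the unannotated stretch between the RBS and the downstream vector elements. HSV epitope and His tag sequences from the backbone lie 3′ of the insert. The stated product ends in tyrosine, which suggests these tags are not part of the protein, though the record does not state this explicitly. The associated work concerns elastin-based protein polymer nanoparticles for drug delivery, where a hydrophobic isoleucine ELP like this one would be produced recombinantly as a polymer component.
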