Addgene plasmid #68937: I48 ELP
Purpose: Elastin-like polypeptide (VPGxG) with 48 repeats of Isoleucine guest residue
Depositing lab: Andrew MacKay. Depositing organization: University of Southern California. Publication: Elastin-based protein polymer nanoparticles carrying drug at both corona and core suppress tumor growth in vivo. Shi P, Aluri S, Lin YA, Shah M, Edman M, Dhandhukia J, Cui H, MacKay JA. J Control Release. 2013 Nov 10;171(3):330-8. doi: 10.1016/j.jconrel.2013.05.013. Epub 2013 May 25. PubMed 23714121.
Backbone
  Vector backbone: PET25b+
  Backbone manufacturer: Novagen
  Backbone size w/o insert (bp): 5547
  Total vector size (bp): 6205
  Vector type: Bacterial Expression
Growth in bacteria
  Bacterial resistance: Ampicillin, 100 μg/mL
  Growth temperature: 37°C
  Growth strain: Top10
  Copy number: Unknown
Gene/Insert
  Gene/Insert name: I48 ELP (alt names: isoleucine repeat; elastin-like polypeptide; G(VPGIG)48Y)
  Species: Synthetic
  Insert size (bp): 750
  Promoter: T7
  Cloning method: Restriction Enzyme; 5′ cloning site NdeI (not destroyed); 3′ cloning site BamHI (not destroyed)
  Sequencing primers: 5′ T7; 3′ T7term
Terms and licenses: Academic/Nonprofit Terms; Industry Terms: Not Available to Industry
How to cite: I48 ELP was a gift from Andrew MacKay (Addgene plasmid # 68937 ; http://n2t.net/addgene:68937 ; RRID:Addgene_68937)
