>Addgene plasmid #68937 | I48 ELP | addgene partial sequence | sequence record 122883 | T7 5'-TAATACGACTCACTATAGGG-3'
TTTTGTTTAACTTTAAGAAGGAGGAGTACATATGGGTGTTCCTGGTATCGGTGTTCCGGGCATCGGTGTA
CCTGGCATTGGTGTCCCAGGTATTGGCGTTCCAGGTATCGGCGTACCAGGTATTGGTGTTCCTGGTATCG
GTGTTCCGGGCATCGGTGTACCTGGCATTGGTGTCCCAGGTATTGGCGTTCCAGGTATCGGCGTACCAGG
TATTGGTGTTCCTGGTATCGGTGTTCCGGGCATCGGTGTACCTGGCATTGGTGTCCCAGGTATTGGCGTT
CCAGGTATCGGCGTACCAGGTATTGGTGTTCCTGGTATCGGTGTTCCGGGCATCGGTGTACCTGGCATTG
GTGTCCCAGGTATTGGCGTTCCAGGTATCGGCGTACCAGGTATTGGTGTTCCTGGTATCGGTGTTCCGGG
CATCGGTGTACCTGGCATTGGTGTCCCAGGTATTGGCGTTCCAGGTATCGGCGTACCAGGTATTGGTGTT
CCTGGTATCGGTGTTCCGGGCATCGGTGTACCTGGCATTGGTGTCCCAGGTATTGGCGTTCCAGGTATCG
GCGTACCAGGTATTGGTGTTCCTGGTATCGGTGTTCCGGG
