>Addgene plasmid #68937 | I48 ELP | addgene partial sequence | sequence record 122884 | T7term 5'-GCTAGTTATTGCTCAGCGG-3'
TTAGCAGCCGGATCTCAGTGGTGGTGGTGGTGGTGCTCGACATCCTCGGGGTCTTCCGGGGCGAGTTCTG
GCTGGCTAGCCCGTTTGATCTCGAGTGCGGCCGCAAGCTTGTCGACGGAGCTCGAATTCGGATCCTGAAG
ATCATTATCAGTAACCAATACCTGGTACGCCGATACCTGGAACGCCAATACCTGGGACACCAATGCCAGG
TACACCGATGCCCGGAACACCGATACCAGGAACACCAATACCTGGTACGCCGATACCTGGAACGCCAATA
CCTGGGACACCAATGCCAGGTACACCGATGCCCGGAACACCGATACCAGGAACACCAATACCTGGTACGC
CGATACCTGGAACGCCAATACCTGGGACACCAATGCCAGGTACACCGATGCCCGGAACACCGATACCAGG
AACACCAATACCTGGTACGCCGATACCTGGAACGCCAATACCTGGGACACCAATGCCAGGTACACCGATG
CCCGGAACACCGATACCAGGAACACCAATACCTGGTACGCCGATACCTGGAACGCCAATACCTGGGACAC
CAATGCCAGGTACACCGATGCCCGGAACACCGATACCAGGAACACCAATACCTGGTACGCCGATACCTGG
AACGCCAATACCTGGGACACCAATGCCAGGTACACCGATGCCCGGAACACCGATACCAGGAACACCAATA
CCTGGTACGCCGATACCTGGAACGCCAATACCTGGGACACCAATGCCAGGTACACCGATGCCCGGAACAC
CGATACCAGGAACACCAATACCTGGTACGCCGATACCTGGAACGCCAATACCTGGGACACCAATGCCAGG
TACACCGATG
